>Addgene plasmid #226445 | TOPO-EXOC3 (-1592 to -1444) | addgene full sequence | sequence record 452309 | Addgene NGS Result
AGCGCCCAATACGCAAACCGCCTCTCCCCGCGCGTTGGCCGATTCATTAATGCAGCTGGCACGACAGGTT
TCCCGACTGGAAAGCGGGCAGTGAGCGCAACGCAATTAATGTGAGTTAGCTCACTCATTAGGCACCCCAG
GCTTTACACTTTATGCTTCCGGCTCGTATGTTGTGTGGAATTGTGAGCGGATAACAATTTCACACAGGAA
ACAGCTATGACCATGATTACGCCAAGCTTGGTACCGAGCTCGGATCCACTAGTAACGGCCGCCAGTGTGC
TGGAATTCGCCCTTTCACTGCAAGCTCCGCCTCCCGGGTTCACGCCATTCTCCTGCCTCAGCCTCCCGAG
TAGCTGGGACTCCAGGGGCCCACCACCACACCTGCCTAGTTTTTTTGTATTTTTTTTAGTAGAGACGGGG
TTTCACCATGTTAGCCAGGATGGAAGGGCGAATTCTGCAGATATCCATCACACTGGCGGCCGCTCGAGCA
TGCATCTAGAGGGCCCAATTCGCCCTATAGTGAGTCGTATTACAATTCACTGGCCGTCGTTTTACAACGT
CGTGACTGGGAAAACCCTGGCGTTACCCAACTTAATCGCCTTGCAGCACATCCCCCTTTCGCCAGCTGGC
GTAATAGCGAAGAGGCCCGCACCGATCGCCCTTCCCAACAGTTGCGCAGCCTGAATGGCGAATGG
[124 nt withheld, positions 696-819]
C
[91 nt withheld, positions 821-911]
A
[49 nt withheld, positions 913-961]
CCTTTGACGTTGGAGTCCACGTTCTTT
[37 nt withheld, positions 989-1025]
ACCCTATCTCGGTCTATTCTTTTGATTTATAAGGGATTTTGCCGATTTCGGCCTATTGGTTAAAAAATGA
GCTGATTTAACAAAAATTTAACGCGAATTTTAACAAAATTCAGGGCGCAAGGGCTGCTAAAGGAAGCGGA
ACACGTAGAAAGCCAGTCCGCAGAAACGGTGCTGACCCCGGATGAATGTCAGCTACTGGGCTATCTGGAC
AAGGGAAAACGCAAGCGCAAAGAGAAAGCAGGTAGCTTGCAGTGGGCTTACATGGCGATAGCTAGACTGG
GCGGTTTTATGGACAGCAAGCGAACCGGAATTGCCAGCTGGGGCGCCCTCTGGTAAGGTTGGGAAGCCCT
GCAAAGTAAACTGGATGGCTTTCTTGCCGCCAAGGATCTGATGGCGCAGGGGATCAAGATCTGATCAAGA
GACAGGATGAGGATCGTTTCGCATGATTGAACAAGATGGATTGCACGCAGGTTCTCCGGCCGCTTGGGTG
GAGAGGCTATTCGGCTATGACTGGGCACAACAGACAATCGGCTGCTCTGATGCCGCCGTGTTCCGGCTGT
CAGCGCAGGGGCGCCCGGTTCTTTTTGTCAAGACCGACCTGTCCGGTGCCCTGAATGAACTGCAGGACGA
GGCAGCGCGGCTATCGTGGCTGGCCACGACGGGCGTTCCTTGCGCAGCTGTGCTCGACGTTGTCACTGAA
GCGGGAAGGGACTGGCTGCTATTGGGCGAAGTGCCGGGGCAGGATCTCCTGTCATCCCACCTTGCTCCTG
CCGAGAAAGTATCCATCATGGCTGATGCAATGCGGCGGCTGCATACGCTTGATCCGGCTACCTGCCCATT
CGACCACCAAGCGAAACATCGCATCGAGCGAGCACGTACTCGGATGGAAGCCGGTCTTGTCGATCAGGAT
GATCTGGACGAAGAGCATCAGGGGCTCGCGCCAGCCGAACTGTTCGCCAGGCTCAAGGCGCGCATGCCCG
ACGGCGAGGATCTCGTCGTGACCCATGGCGATGCCTGCTTGCCGAATATCATGGTGGAAAATGGCCGCTT
TTCTGGATTCATCGACTGTGGCCGGCTGGGTGTGGCGGACCGCTATCAGGACATAGCGTTGGCTACCCGT
GATATTGCTGAAGAGCTTGGCGGCGAATGGGCTGACCGCTTCCTCGTGCTTTACGGTATCGCCGCTCCCG
ATTCGCAGCGCATCGCCTTCTATCGCCTTCTTGACGAGTTCTTCTGAATTGAAAAAGGAAGAGTATGAGT
ATTCAACATTTCCGTGTCGCCCTTATTCCCTTTTTTGCGGCATTTTGCCTTCCTGTTTTTGCTCACCCAG
AAACGCTGGTGAAAGTAAAAGATGCTGAAGATCAGTTGGGTGCACGAGTGGGTTACATCGAACTGGATCT
CAACAGCGGTAAGATCCTTGAGAGTTTTCGCCCCGAAGAACGTTTTCCAATGATGAGCACTTTTAAAGTT
CTGCTATGTGGCGCGGTATTATCCCGTATTGACGCCGGGCAAGAGCAACTCGGTCGCCGCATACACTATT
CTCAGAATGACTTGGTTGAGTACTCACCAGTCACAGAAAAGCATCTTACGGATGGCATGACAGTAAGAGA
ATTATGCAGTGCTGCCATAACCATGAGTGATAACACTGCGGCCAACTTACTTCTGACAACGATCGGAGGA
CCGAAGGAGCTAACCGCTTTTTTGCACAACATGGGGGATCATGTAACTCGCCTTGATCGTTGGGAACCGG
AGCTGAATGAAGCCATACCAAACGACGAGCGTGACACCACGATGCCTGTAGCAATGGCAACAACGTTGCG
CAAACTATTAACTGGCGAACTACTTACTCTAGCTTCCCGGCAACAATTAATAGACTGGATGGAGGCGGAT
AAAGTTGCAGGACCACTTCTGCGCTCGGCCCTTCCGGCTGGCTGGTTTATTGCTGATAAATCTGGAGCCG
GTGAGCGTGGGTCTCGCGGTATCATTGCAGCACTGGGGCCAGATGGTAAGCCCTCCCGTATCGTAGTTAT
CTACACGACGGGGAGTCAGGCAACTATGGATGAACGAAATAGACAGATCGCTGAGATAGGTGCCTCACTG
ATTAAGCATTGGTAACTGTCAGACCAAGTTTACTCATATATACTTTAGATTGATTTAAAACTTCATTTTT
AATTTAAAAGGATCTAGGTGAAGATCCTTTTTGATAATCTCATGACCAAAATCCCTTAACGTGAGTTTTC
GTTCCACTGAGCGTCAGACCCCGTAGAAAAGATCAAAGGATCTTCTTGAGATCCTTTTTTTCTGCGCGTA
ATCTGCTGCTTGCAAACAAAAAAACCACCGCTACCAGCGGTGGTTTGTTTGCCGGATCAAGAGCTACCAA
CTCTTTTTCCGAAGGTAACTGGCTTCAGCAGAGCGCAGATACCAAATACTGTTCTTCTAGTGTAGCCGTA
GTTAGGCCACCACTTCAAGAACTCTGTAGCACCGCCTACATACCTCGCTCTGCTAATCCTGTTACCAGTG
GCTGCTGCCAGTGGCGATAAGTCGTGTCTTACCGGGTTGGACTCAAGACGATAGTTACCGGATAAGGCGC
AGCGGTCGGGCTGAACGGGGGGTTCGTGCACACAGCCCAGCTTGGAGCGAACGACCTACACCGAACTGAG
ATACCTACAGCGTGAGCTATGAGAAAGCGCCACGCTTCCCGAAGGGAGAAAGGCGGACAGGTATCCGGTA
AGCGGCAGGGTCGGAACAGGAGAGCGCACGAGGGAGCTTCCAGGGGGAAACGCCTGGTATCTTTATAGTC
CTGTCGGGTTTCGCCACCTCTGACTTGAGCGTCGATTTTTGTGATGCTCGTCAGGGGGGCGGAGCCTATG
GAAAAACGCCAGCAACGCGGCCTTTTTACGGTTCCTGGCCTTTTGCTGGCCTTTTGCTCACATGTTCTTT
CCTGCGTTATCCCCTGATTCTGTGGATAACCGTATTACCGCCTTTGAGTGAGCTGATACCGCTCGCCGCA
GCCGAACGACCGAGCGCAGCGAGTCAGTGAGCGAGGAAGCGGAAG
Features (pLannotate 1.2.2; 13 found; start..end, strand, type, name):
      2..94      +  CDS            lacI (fragment): lac repressor; lacI; The lac repressor binds to the lac operator to inhibit transcription in E. coli. This inhibition can be relieved by adding lactose or isopropyl-β-D-thiogalactopyranoside (IPTG).
    107..128     +  protein_bind   CAP binding site: CAP binding activates transcription in the presence of cAMP. E. coli catabolite activator protein
    143..173     +  promoter       lac promoter: promoter for the E. coli lac operon
    181..197     +  protein_bind   lac operator: The lac repressor binds to the lac operator to inhibit transcription in E. coli. This inhibition can be relieved by adding lactose or isopropyl-β-D-thiogalactopyranoside (IPTG). lac repressor encoded by lacI
    296..400     +  CDS            C9orf85 (fragment): CI085_HUMAN - Experimental evidence at protein level: Swiss-Prot protein existence level 1. From Homo sapiens (Human).
    514..532     -  promoter       T7 promoter: promoter for bacteriophage T7 RNA polymerase
    535..692     +  CDS            lacZα (fragment): LacZα fragment of β-galactosidase; lacZ fragment
    696..1124    +  rep_origin     f1 ori (sequence partly withheld): f1 bacteriophage origin of replication; arrow indicates direction of (+) strand synthesis
   1137..1436    +  CDS            tnpA (fragment): TN5P_ECOLX - Also known as tnp. Experimental evidence at protein level: Swiss-Prot protein existence level 1. Mediates transposition of transposon Tn5 by a 'cut and paste' mechanism. First, the monomeric transposase binds the 19 bp inverted DNA repeats flanking the transposon. Then, dimerization of the DNA- bound transposase creates a synaptic DNA complex. After nicking of the first DNA strand, excision of the transposon proceeds through a series of intermediates. The transposase then mediates the insertion of the transposon at a new site by strand transfer. The activity of the wild- type tran
   1468..2259    +  CDS            neo: KKA2_KLEPN - Also known as kan, nptII. Experimental evidence at protein level: Swiss-Prot protein existence level 1. Resistance to kanamycin, neomycin, paromomycin, ribostamycin, butirosin and gentamicin B. From Klebsiella pneumoniae.
   2263..2279    +  promoter       AmpR promoter (fragment): bla
   2280..3140    +  CDS            AmpR: β-lactamase; bla; confers resistance to ampicillin, carbenicillin, and related antibiotics
   3311..3899    +  rep_origin     ori: high-copy-number ColE1/pMB1/pBR322/pUC origin of replication
