[The description below was written by a language model from this plasmid's Addgene catalogue record and pLannotate feature annotations shown in this document.]
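Description:
TOPO-EXOC3 (-1592 to -1444) is a bacterial cloning plasmid of about 4.1 kb built on the pCR2.1-TOPO backbone. It carries a short segment of the human EXOC3 promoter, spanning positions -1592 to -1444 as numbered in the record and inserted by TOPO cloning without any listed mutation. It is maintained in E. coli at high copy from a ColE1/pUC-type origin. The catalogue lists ampicillin as the selection, conferred by the β-lactamase gene. The feature table also shows an intact neo (nptII) coding sequence, which would provide kanamycin resistance as a second marker, preceded by a remnant of the Tn5 transposase gene that is a typical carry-over with this cassette.

The insert sits within the lacZα region of the backbone, downstream of the CAP binding site, lac promoter and lac operator, with a T7 promoter on the opposite strand at the far side of the cloning site. lacZα is annotated only as a fragment, consistent with interruption of the reading frame by an insert. The promoter segment itself is not annotated as EXOC3. The only call in that interval is a partial match labelled C9orf85, which is probably a spurious similarity hit rather than a real coding element.

There is no eukaryotic promoter, reporter or mammalian selection cassette, so the plasmid is a storage and shuttle vehicle rather than an expression construct. The stated uses are subcloning the EXOC3 promoter fragment into other vectors and assays using M13 phage. The f1 origin supports the latter by allowing single-stranded copies of the plasmid to be produced and packaged with helper phage. The associated study concerns G-quadruplex-rich enhancers and their interaction with promoters.
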