Addgene plasmid #226445: TOPO-EXOC3 (-1592 to -1444)
Purpose: For subcloning of human EXOC3 promoter (base pairs -1592 to -1444) or for assays using M13 phage
Depositing lab: Glen Borchert. Depositing organization: University of South Alabama. Publication: Long G4-rich enhancers target promoters via a G4 DNA-based mechanism. DeMeis JD, Roberts JT, Delcher HA, Godang NL, Coley AB, Brown CL, Shaw MH, Naaz S, Dahal A, Alqudah SY, Nguyen KN, Nguyen AD, Paudel SS, Shell JE, Patil SS, Dang H, O'Neal WK, Knowles MR, Houserova D, Gillespie MN, Borchert GM. Nucleic Acids Res. 2025 Jan 11;53(2):gkae1180. doi: 10.1093/nar/gkae1180. PubMed 39658038.
Backbone
  Vector backbone: pCR2.1-Topo
  Vector type: Cloning vector
Growth in bacteria
  Bacterial resistance: Ampicillin, 100 μg/mL
  Growth temperature: 37°C
  Growth strain: DH5alpha
  Copy number: High Copy
Gene/Insert
  Gene/Insert name: EXOC3 (-1592 to -1444)
  Species: H. sapiens (human)
  Mutation: No
  Entrez Gene: EXOC3 (a.k.a. SEC6, SEC6L1, Sec6p)
  Cloning method: TOPO Cloning
Terms and licenses: Academic/Nonprofit Terms; Industry Terms: Not Available to Industry
How to cite: TOPO-EXOC3 (-1592 to -1444) was a gift from Glen Borchert (Addgene plasmid # 226445 ; http://n2t.net/addgene:226445 ; RRID:Addgene_226445)
