>Addgene plasmid #226445 | TOPO-EXOC3 (-1592 to -1444) | depositor partial sequence | sequence record 478226 | TOPO-EXOC3 (-1592 to -1444)
TCACTGCAAGCTCCGCCTCCCGGGTTCACGCCATTCTCCTGCCTCAGCCTCCCGAGTAGCTGGGACTCCA
GGGGCCCACCACCACACCTGCCTAGTTTTTTTGTATTTTTTTTAGTAGAGACGGGGTTTCACCATGTTAG
CCAGGATGG
